>Addgene plasmid #72987 | pBP-TL3 | depositor partial sequence | sequence record 133838 | Partial sequence between BsaI sites - Backbone pBP-RBS_H1
GGTCTCAGTACAGATCTAATAATTTTGTTTAACTTTGGGGGAATACATATGAGACC
