>Addgene plasmid #72987 | pBP-TL3 | addgene partial sequence | sequence record 140616 | RNAde-BB-2R 5'-attaccgcctttgagtgagc -3'
TCAGTGAGCGAGGAAGCCTGCATAACGCGAAGTAATCTTTTCGGTTTTAAAGAAAAAGGGCAGGGTGGTG
ACACCTTGCCCTTTTTTGCCGGACTGCAGCGTCTCTGGCAAACATATAAACGCAGAAAGGCCCACCCGAA
GGTGAGCCAGTGTGACTCTAGTAGAGAGCGTTCACCGACAAACAACAGATAAAACGAAAGGCCCAGTCTT
TCGACTGAGCCTTTCGTTTTATTTGATGCCTGGTCGATTATTTGTATAGTTCATCCATGCCATGTGTAAT
CCCAGCAGCTGTTACAAACTCAAGAAGGACCATGTGATCTCTCTTTTCGTTGGGATCTTTCGAAAGGGCA
GATTGTGTGGACAGGTAATGGTTGTCTGGTAAAAGGACAGGGCCATCGCCAATTGGAGTATTTTGTTGAT
AATGGTCTGCTAGTTGAACGCTTCCATCTTCAATGTTGTGTCTAATTTTGAAGTTAACTTTGATTCCATT
CTTTTGTTTGTCTGCCATGATGTATACATTGTGTGAGTTATAGTTGTATTCCAATTTGTGTCCAAGAATG
TTTCCATCTTCTTTAAAATCAATACCTTTTAACTCGATTCTATTAACAAGGGTATCACCTTCAAACTTGA
CTTCAGCACGTGTCTTGTAGTTCCCGTCATCTTTGAAAAATATAGTTCTTTCCTGTACATAACCTTCGGG
CATGGCACTCTTGAAAAAGTCATGCTGTTTCATATGATCTGGGTATCTCGCAAAGCATTGAACACCATAA
CCGAAAGTAGTGACAAGTGTTGGCCATGGAACAGGTAGTT
