>Addgene plasmid #72987 | pBP-TL3 | addgene partial sequence | sequence record 140727 | RNAde-BB-1F 5'-tgccacctgacgtctaagaa-3'
ATAGGCGTATCACGAGGCAGAATTTCAGATAAAAAAAATCCTTAGCTTTCGCTAAGGATGATTTCTGGAA
TTCGCGGCCGCTTCTAGAACGTCTCAATCTCTATTTGACGGCTAGCTCAGTCCTAGGTACAGTGCTAGCG
GTCTCAGTACAGATCTAATAATTTTGTTTAACTTTGGGGGAATACATATGAGACCGCGTAAAGGAGAAGA
ACTTTTCACTGGAGTTGTCCCAATTCTTGTTGAATTAGATGGTGATGTTAATGGGCACAAATTTTCTGTC
AGTGGAGAGGGTGAAGGTGATGCAACATACGGAAAACTTACCCTTAAATTTATTTGCACTACTGGAAAAC
TACCTGTTCCATGGCCAACACTTGTCACTACTTTCGGTTATGGTGTTCAATGCTTTGCGAGATACCCAGA
TCATATGAAACAGCATGACTTTTTCAAGAGTGCCATGCCCGAAGGTTATGTACAGGAAAGAACTATATTT
TTCAAAGATGACGGGAACTACAAGACACGTGCTGAAGTCAAGTTTGAAGGTGATACCCTTGTTAATAGAA
TCGAGTTAAAAGGTATTGATTTTAAAGAAGATGGAAACATTCTTGGACACAAATTGGAATACAACTATAA
CTCACACAATGTATACATCATGGCAGACAAACAAAAGAATGGAATCAAAGTTAACTTCAAAATTAGACAC
AACATTGAAGATGGAAGCGTTCAACTAGCAGACCATTATCAACAAAATACTCCAATTGGCGATGGCCCTG
TCCTTTTACCAGACAACCATTACCTGTCCACACAATCTGCCCTTTCGAAAGATCCCAACGAAA
