[The description below was written by a language model from this plasmid's Addgene catalogue record.]
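Description:
pBP-TL3 is a basic-part ("bioparts") plasmid from the EcoFlex kit, a MoClo-style modular cloning toolkit for synthetic biology in E. coli. It is built on the iGEM standard backbone pSB1C3, a high-copy cloning vector propagated in E. coli under chloramphenicol selection. According to the record, the chloramphenicol acetyltransferase (CAT) gene in the backbone carries a silent C435G nucleotide change that removes an internal BsmBI recognition site. This kind of "domestication" is typical for Golden Gate/MoClo systems, where type IIS enzyme sites must be absent from the vector so that hierarchical assembly reactions cut only at the intended positions.

The payload is a single short synthetic regulatory part, a ribosome binding site designated H3 (RBS_H3). No promoter, coding sequence, tag or terminator is listed as part of the insert, so the plasmid serves as a storage and donor vector for this translation-initiation element rather than as an expression construct. In a MoClo workflow, a part like this would be combined with promoter, open reading frame and terminator parts from sibling plasmids to build transcription units, and a set of different RBS parts allows translation levels to be varied. The record does not give the relative strength of H3, the sequence context or fusion overhangs flanking it, or the restriction sites used for cloning. The insert can be verified with the standard VF2 and VR primer sites that flank the cloning region of pSB1C3. No feature table was provided, so further details of the backbone, including its origin of replication, are not stated here.
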