Addgene plasmid #72987: pBP-TL3
Purpose: RBS_H3
Depositing lab: Paul Freemont. Depositing organization: Imperial College London. Publication: EcoFlex: A Multifunctional MoClo Kit for E. coli Synthetic Biology. Moore SJ, Lai HE, Kelwick RJ, Chee SM, Bell DJ, Polizzi KM, Freemont PS. ACS Synth Biol. 2016 May 2. 10.1021/acssynbio.6b00031 PubMed 27096716.
Backbone
  Vector backbone: pSB1C3
  Backbone manufacturer: iGEM
  Backbone size w/o insert (bp): 3039
  Vector type: Synthetic Biology
Growth in bacteria
  Bacterial resistance: Chloramphenicol, 25 μg/mL
  Growth temperature: 37°C
  Growth strain: JM109
  Copy number: High Copy
Gene/Insert
  Gene/Insert name: H3 RBS
  Species: Synthetic
  Mutation: CAT gene - C435G (nucleotide) - silent mutagenesis to remove BsmBI site
  Cloning method: Restriction Enzyme; 5′ cloning site Unknown (unknown if destroyed); 3′ cloning site Unknown (unknown if destroyed)
  Sequencing primers: 5′ VF2 (5' tgccacctgacgtctaagaa 3'); 3′ VR (5' attaccgcctttgagtgagc 3')
Terms and licenses: Academic/Nonprofit Terms; Industry Terms: Not Available to Industry
How to cite: pBP-TL3 was a gift from Paul Freemont (Addgene plasmid # 72987 ; http://n2t.net/addgene:72987 ; RRID:Addgene_72987)
